Addgene plasmid #179107: pDY0207 ACTB atgRNA with v1 scaffold
Purpose: ACTB N-term PBS 13 RT 29 Bxb1 AttB 46 atgRNA
Depositing lab: Omar Abudayyeh & Jonathan Gootenberg. Depositing organization: Massachusetts Institute of Technology. Publication: Drag-and-drop genome insertion of large sequences without double-strand DNA cleavage using CRISPR-directed integrases. Yarnall MTN, Ioannidi EI, Schmitt-Ulms C, Krajeski RN, Lim J, Villiger L, Zhou W, Jiang K, Garushyants SK, Roberts N, Zhang L, Vakulskas CA, Walker JA 2nd, Kadina AP, Zepeda AE, Holden K, Ma H, Xie J, Gao G, Foquet L, Bial G, Donnelly SK, Miyata Y, Radiloff DR, Henderson JM, Ujita A, Abudayyeh OO, Gootenberg JS. Nat Biotechnol. 2022 Nov 24. doi: 10.1038/s41587-022-01527-4. PubMed 36424489.
Backbone
  Vector backbone: pCMV
  Vector type: CRISPR
Growth in bacteria
  Bacterial resistance: Ampicillin, 100 μg/mL
  Growth temperature: 37°C
  Growth strain: NEB Stable
  Copy number: Unknown
Gene/Insert
  Gene/Insert name: ACTB N-term PBS 13 RT 29 AttB 46 atgRNA
Terms and licenses: Academic/Nonprofit Terms; Industry Terms: Not Available to Industry
Depositor comments: Please visit https://doi.org/10.1101/2021.11.01.466786 for bioRxiv preprint.
How to cite: pDY0207 ACTB atgRNA with v1 scaffold was a gift from Omar Abudayyeh & Jonathan Gootenberg (Addgene plasmid # 179107 ; http://n2t.net/addgene:179107 ; RRID:Addgene_179107)
