[The description below was written by a language model from this plasmid's Addgene catalogue record and pLannotate feature annotations shown in this document.]
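Description:
pDY0207 ACTB atgRNA with v1 scaffold is a small (about 2.4 kb) CRISPR guide-expression plasmid for mammalian cells. It encodes an "atgRNA", a prime-editing-style guide RNA that carries an integrase attachment site and directs that site into the N-terminal region of the ACTB locus. The catalogue lists the backbone as pCMV, but the annotated sequence shows no CMV promoter. The only eukaryotic regulatory element detected is the human U6 promoter, an RNA polymerase III promoter suited to driving short, uncapped RNAs. Propagation in E. coli relies on a high-copy ColE1/pUC-type origin, with ampicillin selection from the β-lactamase gene and its native promoter. A short fragment annotated as a Gateway attB1 site lies upstream of U6; it is probably a cloning remnant and is distinct from the Bxb1 attB encoded in the guide.

Downstream of U6, a gap of spacer length is followed by the Streptococcus pyogenes Cas9 gRNA scaffold (the "v1" version, per the name). According to the record, the 3′ extension comprises a 13-nt primer binding site, a 29-nt reverse-transcription template and a 46-bp Bxb1 attB sequence, although these elements are not individually annotated in the feature table. When co-delivered with a Cas9 nickase–reverse transcriptase, such a guide nicks the target, and the extension templates the writing of the attB "landing site" into the genome. Bxb1 integrase can then recombine a donor carrying the matching attP site into that location. This allows insertion of large cargo without double-strand breaks, the approach described in the associated publication on CRISPR-directed integrases. Here the construct serves to place the site at ACTB, for example for N-terminal tagging or for benchmarking integration.
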