Features (pLannotate 1.2.2; 6 found; start..end, strand, type, name):
    152..256     -  promoter       AmpR promoter: bla
    294..311     +  protein_bind   attB1 (fragment): mutant version of attB; recombination site for the Gateway® BP reaction BP Clonase™
    363..603     +  promoter       U6 promoter: RNA polymerase III promoter for human U6 snRNA
    632..707     +  misc_RNA       gRNA scaffold: guide RNA scaffold for the Streptococcus pyogenes CRISPR/Cas9 system
    899..1487    -  rep_origin     ori: high-copy-number ColE1/pMB1/pBR322/pUC origin of replication
   1658..151     -  CDS            AmpR (across the origin): β-lactamase; bla; confers resistance to ampicillin, carbenicillin, and related antibiotics
>Addgene plasmid #179107 | pDY0207 ACTB atgRNA with v1 scaffold | addgene full sequence | sequence record 351770 | Addgene NGS Result
TGTTGAGATCCAGTTCGATGTAACCCACTCGTGCACCCAACTGATCTTCAGCATCTTTTACTTTCACCAG
CGTTTCTGGGTGAGCAAAAACAGGAAGGCAAAATGCCGCAAAAAAGGGAATAAGGGCGACACGGAAATGT
TGAATACTCATACTCTTCCTTTTTCAATATTATTGAAGCATTTATCAGGGTTATTGTCTCATGAGCGGAT
ACATATTTGAATGTATTTAGAAAAATAAACAAATAGGGGTTCCGCGCACATTTCCCCGAAAAGTGCCACC
TGACGTCGCTAGCTGTACAAAAAAGCAGGCTTTAAAGGAACCAATTCAGTCGACTGGATCCGGTACCAAG
GTCGGGCAGGAAGAGGGCCTATTTCCCATGATTCCTTCATATTTGCATATACGATACAAGGCTGTTAGAG
AGATAATTAGAATTAATTTGACTGTAAACACAAAGATATTAGTACAAAATACGTGACGTAGAAAGTAATA
ATTTCTTGGGTAGTTTGCAGTTTTAAAATTATGTTTTAAAATGGACTATCATATGCTTACCGTAACTTGA
AAGTATTTCGATTTCTTGGCTTTATATATCTTGTGGAAAGGACGAAACACCGCTATTCTCGCAGCTCACC
AGTTTTAGAGCTAGAAATAGCAAGTTAAAATAAGGCTAGTCCGTTATCAACTTGAAAAAGTGGCACCGAG
TCGGTGCGACGAGCGCGGCGATATCATCATCCATGGCCGGATGATCCTGACGACGGAGACCGCCGTCGTC
GACAAGCCGGCCTGAGCTGCGAGAATTTTTTTAAGCTTGGGCCGCTCGAGGTACCTCTCTACATATGACA
TGTGAGCAAAAGGCCAGCAAAAGGCCAGGAACCGTAAAAAGGCCGCGTTGCTGGCGTTTTTCCATAGGCT
CCGCCCCCCTGACGAGCATCACAAAAATCGACGCTCAAGTCAGAGGTGGCGAAACCCGACAGGACTATAA
AGATACCAGGCGTTTCCCCCTGGAAGCTCCCTCGTGCGCTCTCCTGTTCCGACCCTGCCGCTTACCGGAT
ACCTGTCCGCCTTTCTCCCTTCGGGAAGCGTGGCGCTTTCTCATAGCTCACGCTGTAGGTATCTCAGTTC
GGTGTAGGTCGTTCGCTCCAAGCTGGGCTGTGTGCACGAACCCCCCGTTCAGCCCGACCGCTGCGCCTTA
TCCGGTAACTATCGTCTTGAGTCCAACCCGGTAAGACACGACTTATCGCCACTGGCAGCAGCCACTGGTA
ACAGGATTAGCAGAGCGAGGTATGTAGGCGGTGCTACAGAGTTCTTGAAGTGGTGGCCTAACTACGGCTA
CACTAGAAGAACAGTATTTGGTATCTGCGCTCTGCTGAAGCCAGTTACCTTCGGAAAAAGAGTTGGTAGC
TCTTGATCCGGCAAACAAACCACCGCTGGTAGCGGTGGTTTTTTTGTTTGCAAGCAGCAGATTACGCGCA
GAAAAAAAGGATCTCAAGAAGATCCTTTGATCTTTTCTACGGGGTCTGACGCTCAGTGGAACGAAAACTC
ACGTTAAGGGATTTTGGTCATGAGATTATCAAAAAGGATCTTCACCTAGATCCTTTTAAATTAAAAATGA
AGTTTTAAATCAATCTAAAGTATATATGAGTAAACTTGGTCTGACAGTTACCAATGCTTAATCAGTGAGG
CACCTATCTCAGCGATCTGTCTATTTCGTTCATCCATAGTTGCCTGACTCCCCGTCGTGTAGATAACTAC
GATACGGGAGGGCTTACCATCTGGCCCCAGTGCTGCAATGATACCGCGAGATCCACGCTCACCGGCTCCA
GATTTATCAGCAATAAACCAGCCAGCCGGAAGGGCCGAGCGCAGAAGTGGTCCTGCAACTTTATCCGCCT
CCATCCAGTCTATTAATTGTTGCCGGGAAGCTAGAGTAAGTAGTTCGCCAGTTAATAGTTTGCGCAACGT
TGTTGCCATTGCTACAGGCATCGTGGTGTCACGCTCGTCGTTTGGTATGGCTTCATTCAGCTCCGGTTCC
CAACGATCAAGGCGAGTTACATGATCCCCCATGTTGTGCAAAAAAGCGGTTAGCTCCTTCGGTCCTCCGA
TCGTTGTCAGAAGTAAGTTGGCCGCAGTGTTATCACTCATGGTTATGGCAGCACTGCATAATTCTCTTAC
TGTCATGCCATCCGTAAGATGCTTTTCTGTGACTGGTGAGTACTCAACCAAGTCATTCTGAGAATAGTGT
ATGCGGCGACCGAGTTGCTCTTGCCCGGCGTCAATACGGGATAATACCGCGCCACATAGCAGAACTTTAA
AAGTGCTCATCATTGGAAAACGTTCTTCGGGGCGAAAACTCTCAAGGATCTTACCGC
